Addgene plasmid #145414: pGBW-m4046360
Purpose: Yeast Expression plasmid for SARS-CoV-2 nsp6
Depositing lab: Ginkgo Bioworks & Benjie Chen. Depositing organization: Ginkgo Bioworks.
Backbone
  Vector backbone: AmpR; 2u URA3
  Backbone size w/o insert (bp): 4078
  Vector type: Yeast Expression
  Selectable markers: URA3
Growth in bacteria
  Bacterial resistance: Ampicillin, 100 μg/mL
  Growth temperature: 37°C
  Growth strain: DH5alpha
  Copy number: High Copy
Gene/Insert
  Gene/Insert name: SARS-CoV-2 nsp6
  Species: S. cerevisiae (budding yeast); Severe acute respiratory syndrome coronavirus 2
  Insert size (bp): 863
  Mutation: wt
  Entrez Gene: ORF1ab (a.k.a. GU280_gp01)
  Promoter: pTEF1
  Tag / fusion protein: Cleavable thrombin;3xFLAG (C terminal on backbone)
  Cloning method: Unknown
Resource information
  A portion of this plasmid was derived from a plasmid made by: GinkgoBioworks
Depositor comments: NCBI Reference Sequence: YP_009725302.1. Created by gene synthesis with Not1 site.
How to cite: pGBW-m4046360 was a gift from Ginkgo Bioworks & Benjie Chen (Addgene plasmid # 145414 ; http://n2t.net/addgene:145414 ; RRID:Addgene_145414)
