[The description below was written by a language model from this plasmid's Addgene catalogue record and pLannotate feature annotations shown in this document.]
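Description:
pGBW-m4046360 is an E. coli–yeast shuttle plasmid for episomal expression of the SARS-CoV-2 non-structural protein nsp6 in Saccharomyces cerevisiae. In yeast it replicates from the 2μ origin, which supports multicopy maintenance, and it is selected through the URA3 auxotrophic marker, driven by its own promoter. URA3 also allows counterselection with 5-fluoroorotic acid. In bacteria the plasmid is propagated from a ColE1/pUC-type origin and selected with ampicillin. The β-lactamase gene is annotated as being driven by a cat promoter. A short rop annotation lies next to AmpR, although the catalogue lists the plasmid as high copy. Phage T3Te and T7Te terminators flank the bacterial origin, and a tonB terminator sits upstream of the cat promoter, presumably insulating these modules from read-through transcription.

The expression cassette places the wild-type nsp6 coding sequence under the constitutive yeast TEF1 promoter, with a CYC1 terminator downstream. The insert was made by gene synthesis, and listing budding yeast alongside the virus as species may reflect the expression host or codon adaptation, which the record does not clarify. The automated annotation matches this region to a fragment of the SARS-CoV-2 replicase polyprotein 1a. That is consistent with nsp6, a cleavage product of ORF1ab, but the accompanying functional text concerns nsp10 and does not describe this insert. According to the catalogue, the backbone supplies a C-terminal thrombin-cleavable 3xFLAG tag, though the feature table detects only a short 3xFLAG fragment just after the coding sequence. The tag would allow immunodetection or affinity purification, with optional removal by thrombin. The stated purpose is simply yeast expression of nsp6, and no specific downstream application is given.
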