Features (pLannotate 1.2.2; 14 found; start..end, strand, type, name):
     10..417     +  promoter       TEF1 promoter: S. cerevisiae TEF1; promoter for EF-1α
    425..1297    +  CDS            R1A_SARS2 (fragment): Experimental evidence at protein level: Swiss-Prot protein existence level 1. [Non-structural protein 10]: Plays a pivotal role in viral transcription by stimulating both nsp14 3'-5' exoribonuclease and nsp16 2'-O-methyltransferase activities. Therefore plays an essential role in viral mRNAs cap methylation. From Severe acute respiratory syndrome coronavirus 2 (2019-nCoV) (SARS-CoV-2).
   1315..1332    +  CDS            3xFLAG (fragment): three tandem FLAG® epitope tags, followed by an enterokinase cleavage site
   1410..1582    +  terminator     CYC1 terminator (fragment): S. cerevisiae CYC1; transcription terminator for CYC1
   1618..1794    +  promoter       URA3 promoter (fragment): S. cerevisiae URA3
   1795..2598    +  CDS            URA3: orotidine-5'-phosphate decarboxylase, required for uracil biosynthesis; S. cerevisiae URA3; yeast auxotrophic marker, counterselectable with 5-fluoroorotic acid (5-FOA)
   2681..3663    -  rep_origin     2μ ori: yeast 2μ plasmid origin of replication
   3741..3770    +  terminator     T3Te terminator: phage T3 early transcription terminator
   3792..4379    +  rep_origin     ori: high-copy-number ColE1/pMB1/pBR322/pUC origin of replication
   4391..4418    -  terminator     T7Te terminator: phage T7 early transcription terminator
   4442..4633    -  CDS            rop: Rop protein, which maintains plasmids at low copy number; rop
   4634..5494    -  CDS            AmpR: β-lactamase; bla; confers resistance to ampicillin, carbenicillin, and related antibiotics
   5495..5597    -  promoter       cat promoter: promoter of the E. coli cat gene encoding chloramphenicol acetyltransferase
   5598..5629    -  terminator     tonB terminator: bidirectional E. coli tonB-P14 transcription terminator
>Addgene plasmid #145414 | pGBW-m4046360 | depositor full sequence | sequence record 287591 | Full Sequence
GCGGCCGCCCCACACACCATAGCTTCAAAATGTTTCTACTCCTTTTTTACTCTTCCAGATTTTCTCGGAC
TCCGCGCATCGCCGTACCACTTCAAAACACCCAAGCACAGCATACTAAATTTCCCCTCTTTCTTCCTCTA
GGGTGTCGTTAATTACCCGTACTAAAGGTTTGGAAAAGAAAAAAGAGACCGCCTCGTTTCTTTTTCTTCG
TCGAAAAAGGCAATAAAAATTTTTATCACGTTTCTTTTTCTTGAAAATTTTTTTTTTTGATTTTTTTCTC
TTTCGATGACCTCCCATTGATATTTAAGTTAATAAACGGTCTTCAATTTCTCAAGTTTCAGTTTCATTTT
TCTTGTTCTATTACAACTTTTTTTACTTCTTGCTCATTAGAAAGAAAGCATAGCAATCTAATCTAAGTTT
TAATTACAAAATGGCAGTGAAAAGAACAATCAAGGGTACACACCACTGGTTGTTACTCACAATTTTGACT
TCACTTTTAGTTTTAGTCCAGAGTACTCAATGGTCTTTGTTCTTTTTTTTGTATGAAAATGCCTTTTTAC
CTTTTGCTATGGGTATTATTGCTATGTCTGCTTTTGCAATGATGTTTGTCAAACATAAGCATGCATTTCT
CTGTTTGTTTTTGTTACCTTCTCTTGCCACTGTAGCTTATTTTAATATGGTCTATATGCCTGCTAGTTGG
GTGATGCGTATTATGACATGGTTGGATATGGTTGATACTAGTTTGTCTGGTTTTAAGCTAAAAGACTGTG
TTATGTATGCATCAGCTGTAGTGTTACTAATCCTTATGACAGCAAGAACTGTGTATGATGATGGTGCTAG
GAGAGTGTGGACACTTATGAATGTCTTGACACTCGTTTATAAAGTTTATTATGGTAATGCTTTAGATCAA
GCCATTTCCATGTGGGCTCTTATAATCTCTGTTACTTCTAACTACTCAGGTGTAGTTACAACTGTCATGT
TTTTGGCCAGAGGTATTGTTTTTATGTGTGTTGAGTATTGCCCTATTTTCTTCATAACTGGTAATACACT
TCAGTGTATAATGCTAGTTTATTGTTTCTTAGGCTATTTTTGTACTTGTTACTTTGGCCTCTTTTGTTTA
CTCAACCGCTACTTTAGACTGACTCTTGGTGTTTATGATTACTTAGTTTCTACACAGGAGTTTAGATATA
TGAATTCACAGGGACTACTCCCACCCAAGAATAGCATAGATGCCTTCAAACTCAACATTAAATTGTTGGG
TGTTGGTGGCAAACCTTGTATCAAAGTAGCCACTGTACTCGTGCCGAGAGGTTCTGATTATAAAGATCAT
GATGGTGATTATAAAGATCATGATATTGATTATAAAGATGATGATGATAAATAAACAGGCCCCTTTTCCT
TTGTCGATATCATGTAATTAGTTATGTCACGCTTACATTCACGCCCTCCTCCCACATCCGCTCTAACCGA
AAAGGAAGGAGTTAGACAACCTGAAGTCTAGGTCCCTATTTATTTTTTTTAATAGTTATGTTAGTATTAA
GAACGTTATTTATATTTCAAATTTTTCTTTTTTTTCTGTACAAAGCGGCCGCCGAACCACTAGTGCACTG
CAGTACACGGTTTCCTTGAAATTTTTTTGATTCGGTAATCTCCGAACAGAAGGAAGAACGAAGGAAGGAG
CACAGACTTAGATTGGTATATATACGCATATGTAGTGTTGAAGAAACATGAAATTGCCCAGTATTCTTAA
CCCAACTGCACAGAACAAAAACGTGCAGGAAACGAAGATAAATCATGTCGAAAGCTACATATAAGGAACG
TGCTGCTACTCATCCTAGTCCTGTTGCTGCCAAGCTATTTAATATCATGCACGAAAAGCAAACAAACTTG
TGTGCTTCATTGGATGTTCGTACCACCAAGGAATTACTGGAGTTAGTTGAAGCATTAGGTCCCAAAATTT
GTTTACTAAAAACACATGTGGATATCTTGACTGATTTTTCCATGGAGGGCACAGTTAAGCCGCTAAAGGC
ATTATCCGCCAAGTACAATTTTTTACTCTTCGAGGACAGAAAATTTGCTGACATTGGTAATACAGTCAAA
TTGCAGTACTCTGCGGGTGTATACAGAATAGCAGAATGGGCAGACATTACGAATGCACACGGTGTGGTGG
GCCCAGGTATTGTTAGCGGTTTGAAGCAGGCGGCAGAAGAAGTAACAAAGGAACCTAGAGGCCTTTTGAT
GTTAGCAGAATTGTCATGCAAGGGCTCCCTATCTACTGGAGAATATACTAAGGGTACTGTTGACATTGCG
AAGAGCGACAAAGATTTTGTTATCGGCTTTATTGCTCAAAGAGACATGGGTGGAAGAGATGAAGGTTACG
ATTGGTTGATTATGACACCCGGTGTGGGTTTAGATGACAAGGGAGATGCATTGGGTCAACAGTATAGAAC
CGTGGATGATGTGGTTTCTACAGGATCTGACATTATTATTGTTGGAAGAGGACTATTTGCAAAGGGAAGG
GATGCTAAGGTAGAGGGTGAACGTTACAGAAAAGCAGGCTGGGAAGCATATTTGAGAAGATGCGGCCAGC
AAAACTAAAAAACTGTATTATAAGTAAATGCATGTATACTAAACTCACAAATTAGAGCTTCAATTTAATT
ATATCAGTTATTACCCGAGTAACGAAGCATCTGTGCTTCATTTTGTAGAACAAAAATGCAACGCGAGAGC
GCTAATTTTTCAAACAAAGAATCTGAGCTGCATTTTTACAGAACAGAAATGCAACGCGAAAGCGCTATTT
TACCAACGAAGAATCTGTGCTTCATTTTTGTAAAACAAAAATGCAACGCGAGAGCGCTAATTTTTCAAAC
AAAGAATCTGAGCTGCATTTTTACAGAACAGAAATGCAACGCGAGAGCGCTATTTTACCAACAAAGAATC
TATACTTCTTTTTTGTTCTACAAAAATGCATCCCGAGAGCGCTATTTTTCTAACAAAGCATCTTAGATTA
CTTTTTTTCTCCTTTGTGCGCTCTATAATGCAGTCTCTTGATAACTTTTTGCACTGTAGGTCCGTTAAGG
TTAGAAGAAGGCTACTTTGGTGTCTATTTTCTCTTCCATAAAAAAAGCCTGACTCCACTTCCCGCGTTTA
CTGATTACTAGCGAAGCTGCGGGTGCATTTTTTCAAGATAAAGGCATCCCCGATTATATTCTATACCGAT
GTGGATTGCGCATACTTTGTGAACAGAAAGTGATAGCGTTGATGATTCTTCATTGGTCAGAAAATTATGA
ACGGTTTCTTCTATTTTGTCTCTATATACTACGTATAGGAAATGTTTACATTTTCGTATTGTTTTCGATT
CACTCTATGAATAGTTCTTACTACAATTTTTTTGTCTAAAGAGTAATACTAGAGATAAACATAAAAAATG
TAGAGGTCGAGTTTAGATGCAAGTTCAAGGAGCGAAAGGTGGATGGGTAGGTTATATAGGGATATAGCAC
AGAGATATATAGCAAAGAGATACTTTTGAGCAATGTTTGTGGAAGCGGTATTCGCAATATTTTAGTAGCT
CGTTACAGTCCGGTGCGTTTTTGGTTTTTTGAAAGTGCGTCATCAGAGCGCTTTTGGTTTTCAAAAGCGC
TCTGAAGTTCCTATACTTTCTAGCTAGAGAATAGGAACTTCCCGAGCGGCCGCGTGTTACAAGCTTGACT
CCAGCGTAACTGGACTGCAATCAACTCACTGGCTCACCTTCACGGGTGGGCCTTTCTTCGGTAGAAAATC
AAAGGATCTTCTTGAGATCCTTTTTTTCTGCGCGTAATCTGCTGCTTGCAAACAAAAAAACCACCGCTAC
CAGCGGTGGTTTGTTTGCCGGATCAAGAGCTACCAACTCTTTTTCCGAGGTAACTGGCTTCAGCAGAGCG
CAGATACCAAATACTGTTCTTCTAGTGTAGCCGTAGTTAGGCCACCACTTCAAGAACTCTGTAGCACCGC
CTACATACCTCGCTCTGCTAATCCTGTTACCAGTGGCTGCTGCCAGTGGCGATAAGTCGTGTCTTACCGG
GTTGGACTCAAGACGATAGTTACCGGATAAGGCGCAGCGGTCGGGCTGAACGGGGGGTTCGTGCACACAG
CCCAGCTTGGAGCGAACGACCTACACCGAACTGAGATACCTACAGCGTGAGCTATGAGAAAGCGCCACGC
TTCCCGAAGGGAGAAAGGCGGACAGGTATCCGGTAAGCGGCAGGGTCGGAACAGGAGAGCGCACGAGGGA
GCTTCCAGGGGTAAACGCCTGGTATCTTTATAGTCCTGTCGGGTTTCGCCACCTCTGACTTGAGCATCGA
TTTTTGTGATGCTCGTCAGGGGGGCGGAGCCTATGGAAAAACGCCAGCAACGCAGAAAGGCCCACCCGAA
GGTGAGCCAGGTGATTACATTTGGGCCCTCATCAGAGGTTTTCACCGTCATCACCGAAACGCGCGAGGCA
GCTGCGGTAAAGCTCATCAGCGTGGTCGTGAAGCGATTCACAGATGTCTGCCTGTTCATCCGCGTCCAGC
TCGTTGAGTTTCTCCAGAAGCGTTAATGTCTGGCTTCTGATAAAGCGGGCCATGTTAAGGGCGGTTTTTT
CCTGTTTGGTCACTTACCAATGCTTAATCAGTGAGGCACCTATCTCAGCGATCTGTCTATTTCGTTCATC
CATAGTTGCCTGACTCCCCGTCGTGTAGATAACTACGATGCGGGAGGGCTTACCATCTGGCCCCAGTGCT
GCAATGATACCGCGAGACCCACGCTCACCGGCTCCAGATTTATCAGCAATAAACCAGCCAGCCGGGAGGG
CCGAGCGCAGAAGTGATCCTGCAACTTTATCCGCCTCCATCCAGTCTATTAATTGTTGCCGGGAAGCTAG
AGTAAGTAGTTCGCCAGTTAATAGTTTGCGCAACGTTGTTGCCATTGCTACAGGCATCGTGGTGTCACGC
TCGTCGTTTGGTATGGCTTCATTCAGCTCCGGTTCCCAACGATCAAGGCGAGTTACATGATCCCCCATGT
TGTGCAAAAAAGCGGTTAGCTCCTTCGGTCCTCCGATCGTTGCCAGAAGTAAGTTGGCCGCAGTGTTATC
ACTCATGGTTATGGCAGCACTGCATAATTCTCTTACTGTCATGCCATCCGTGAGATGCTTTTCTGTGACT
GGTGAGTACTCAACCAAGTCATTCTGAGAATAGTGTATGCGGCGACCGAGTTGCTCTTGCCCGGCGTCAA
TACGGGATAATACCGCGCCACATAGCAGAACTTTAAAAGTGCTCATCATTGGAAAACGTTCTTCGGGGCG
TAAACTCTCAAGGATCTTACCGCTGTTGAGATCCAGTTCGATGTAACCCACTCGTGCACCCAACTGATCT
TCAGCATCTTTTACTTTCACCAGCGTTTCTGGGTGAGCAAAAACAGGAAGGCAAAATGCCGCAAAAAAGG
GAATAAGGGCGACACGGAAATGTTGAATACTCATTTTAGCTTCCTTAGCTCCTGAAAATCTCGATAACTC
AAAAAATACGCCCGGTAGTGATCTTATTTCATTATGGTGAAAGTTGGAACCTCTTACGTGCCGATCAAGT
CAAAAGCCTCCGGTCGGAGGCTTTTGACTTTCTGCTATGGAGGTCAGGTATGATTTAAATGGTCAGTTAG
A
